Addgene plasmid #142637: TFORF0473
Purpose: Lentiviral vector for overexpressing transcription factor ORFs with unique 24-bp barcodes. Barcodes facilitate identification of transcription factors in pooled screens.
Depositing lab: Feng Zhang. Depositing organization: Broad Institute. Publication: A transcription factor atlas of directed differentiation. Joung J, Ma S, Tay T, Geiger-Schuller KR, Kirchgatterer PC, Verdine VK, Guo B, Arias-Garcia MA, Allen WE, Singh A, Kuksenko O, Abudayyeh OO, Gootenberg JS, Fu Z, Macrae RK, Buenrostro JD, Regev A, Zhang F. Cell. 2023 Jan 5;186(1):209-229.e26. doi: 10.1016/j.cell.2022.11.026. PubMed 36608654.
Backbone
  Vector backbone: pLX_TRC317
  Backbone manufacturer: Broad Institute Genetic Perturbation Platform
  Backbone size w/o insert (bp): 8264
  Vector type: Mammalian Expression, Lentiviral
  Selectable markers: Puromycin
Growth in bacteria
  Bacterial resistance: Ampicillin, 100 μg/mL
  Growth temperature: 37°C
  Growth strain: EPI400
  Copy number: High Copy
Gene/Insert
  Gene/Insert name: SP140
  Species: H. sapiens (human)
  Insert size (bp): 2525
  Entrez Gene: SP140 (a.k.a. LYSP100, LYSP100-A, LYSP100-B)
  Promoter: EF1a
  Cloning method: Unknown
  Sequencing primers: 5′ GGGTGGAGACTGAAGTTAGGCCAG; 3′ CACATAGCGTAAAAGGAGCAACATAG
Terms and licenses: Academic/Nonprofit Terms; Industry Terms: Not Available to Industry
Depositor comments: NM_001278452,ENST00000343805 . The transcription factor ORF portion of this plasmid was synthesized by Genewiz. Please test multiple small colonies in case of plasmid recombination. To make this collection available in a timely manner, a portion of this collection was not fully sequenced by Addgene. If an Addgene verified full plasmid sequence is not available, please contact us prior to placing an order to request the full sequence.
How to cite: TFORF0473 was a gift from Feng Zhang (Addgene plasmid # 142637 ; http://n2t.net/addgene:142637 ; RRID:Addgene_142637)
