[The description below was written by a language model from this plasmid's Addgene catalogue record and pLannotate feature annotations shown in this document.]
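Description:
TFORF0473 is a third-generation-style, self-inactivating lentiviral expression plasmid built on the pLX_TRC317 backbone. It carries the human transcription factor SP140 (also known as LYSP100) as one member of a barcoded transcription factor ORF collection. In bacteria it is maintained through a high-copy ColE1/pUC-type origin and selected with ampicillin via the β-lactamase gene. An f1 origin and remnants of a lac/lacZα cloning region with T7 and T3 promoters are also annotated in the backbone. The depositor notes that the ORF was synthesized and that the plasmid may recombine during propagation, as can happen with LTR-containing vectors.

The viral genome is transcribed from an RSV promoter fused to a truncated HIV-1 5' LTR. This is followed by the Ψ packaging signal with a partial gag sequence and the Rev response element for Rev-dependent nuclear export. Within the proviral region, an SV40 early promoter drives a puromycin N-acetyltransferase cassette for selecting transduced mammalian cells. A central polypurine tract, which aids nuclear import of the viral genome, follows this cassette. The EF-1α promoter then provides strong constitutive expression of the SP140 ORF. Downstream lie a WPRE to enhance transcript stability and expression, the ΔU3 3' LTR that inactivates the integrated LTR promoter, and an SV40 polyadenylation signal. The 24-bp barcode described in the record is not separately annotated; a short U6-derived fragment between the ORF and the WPRE is the only feature called in that interval. The construct is intended for lentiviral overexpression of SP140, alone or in pooled screens in which the barcode identifies the delivered factor, for example in directed-differentiation studies.
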