Features (pLannotate 1.2.2; 31 found; start..end, strand, type, name):
      1..1179    +  promoter       EF-1α promoter: strong constitutive promoter for human elongation factor EF-1α
   1223..3616    +  CDS            SP140 (fragment): SP140_HUMAN - Also known as LYSP100 From Homo sapiens (Human).
   3632..3685    +  promoter       U6 promoter (fragment): RNA polymerase III promoter for human U6 snRNA
   3727..4315    +  misc_feature   WPRE: woodchuck hepatitis virus posttranscriptional regulatory element
   4366..4385    +  misc_feature   cPPT/CTS (fragment): central polypurine tract and central termination sequence of HIV-1
   4387..4620    +  LTR            3' LTR (ΔU3): self-inactivating 3' long terminal repeat (LTR) from HIV-1
   4698..4819    +  polyA_signal   SV40 poly(A) signal: SV40 polyadenylation signal
   4859..4994    +  rep_origin     SV40 ori: SV40 origin of replication
   5015..5033    -  promoter       T7 promoter: promoter for bacteriophage T7 RNA polymerase
   5041..5196    +  CDS            lacZα (fragment): LacZα fragment of β-galactosidase; lacZ fragment
   5201..5629    +  rep_origin     f1 ori (sequence partly withheld): f1 bacteriophage origin of replication; arrow indicates direction of (+) strand synthesis
   5682..5786    +  promoter       AmpR promoter: bla
   5787..6647    +  CDS            AmpR: β-lactamase; bla; confers resistance to ampicillin, carbenicillin, and related antibiotics
   6818..7406    +  rep_origin     ori: high-copy-number ColE1/pMB1/pBR322/pUC origin of replication
   7589..7681    +  CDS            lacI (fragment): lac repressor; lacI; The lac repressor binds to the lac operator to inhibit transcription in E. coli. This inhibition can be relieved by adding lactose or isopropyl-β-D-thiogalactopyranoside (IPTG).
   7694..7715    +  protein_bind   CAP binding site: CAP binding activates transcription in the presence of cAMP. E. coli catabolite activator protein
   7730..7760    +  promoter       lac promoter: promoter for the E. coli lac operon
   7764..7786    +  protein_bind   lac operator (fragment): The lac repressor binds to the lac operator to inhibit transcription in E. coli. This inhibition can be relieved by adding lactose or isopropyl-β-D-thiogalactopyranoside (IPTG). lac repressor encoded by lacI
   7829..7847    +  promoter       T3 promoter: promoter for bacteriophage T3 RNA polymerase
   7875..8101    +  promoter       RSV promoter: Rous sarcoma virus enhancer/promoter
   8102..8282    +  LTR            5' LTR (truncated): truncated 5' long terminal repeat (LTR) from HIV-1
   8329..8454    +  misc_feature   HIV-1 Ψ: packaging signal of human immunodeficiency virus type 1
   8438..8801    +  CDS            HIV-1 gag (fragment): gag protein from human immunodeficiency virus 1; gag
   8947..9180    +  misc_feature   RRE: The Rev response element (RRE) of HIV-1 allows for Rev-dependent mRNA export from the nucleus to the cytoplasm.
   9557..9583    +  CDS            Rev (fragment): human immunodeficiency virus 1 (HIV-1) Rev protein; rev; enhances nuclear export of unspliced and incompletely spliced viral mRNAs
   9590..9613    +  promoter       SV40 promoter (fragment): SV40 early promoter
   9614..9685    +  promoter       SV40 promoter (fragment): SV40 enhancer and early promoter
   9709..9844    +  rep_origin     SV40 ori: SV40 origin of replication
   9890..10486   +  CDS            PuroR (fragment): puromycin N-acetyltransferase; pac from Streptomyces; confers resistance to puromycin
  10535..10652   +  misc_feature   cPPT/CTS: central polypurine tract and central termination sequence of HIV-1
  10717..10783   +  CDS            small t antigen (fragment): SV40 (simian virus 40) small t antigen
>Addgene plasmid #142637 | TFORF0473 | addgene full sequence | sequence record 353438 | Addgene NGS Result
GGCTCCGGTGCCCGTCAGTGGGCAGAGCGCACATCGCCCACAGTCCCCGAGAAGTTGGGGGGAGGGGTCG
GCAATTGAACCGGTGCCTAGAGAAGGTGGCGCGGGGTAAACTGGGAAAGTGATGTCGTGTACTGGCTCCG
CCTTTTTCCCGAGGGTGGGGGAGAACCGTATATAAGTGCAGTAGTCGCCGTGAACGTTCTTTTTCGCAAC
GGGTTTGCCGCCAGAACACAGGTAAGTGCCGTGTGTGGTTCCCGCGGGCCTGGCCTCTTTACGGGTTATG
GCCCTTGCGTGCCTTGAATTACTTCCACCTGGCTGCAGTACGTGATTCTTGATCCCGAGCTTCGGGTTGG
AAGTGGGTGGGAGAGTTCGAGGCCTTGCGCTTAAGGAGCCCCTTCGCCTCGTGCTTGAGTTGAGGCCTGG
CCTGGGCGCTGGGGCCGCCGCGTGCGAATCTGGTGGCACCTTCGCGCCTGTCTCGCTGCTTTCGATAAGT
CTCTAGCCATTTAAAATTTTTGATGACCTGCTGCGACGCTTTTTTTCTGGCAAGATAGTCTTGTAAATGC
GGGCCAAGATCTGCACACTGGTATTTCGGTTTTTGGGGCCGCGGGCGGCGACGGGGCCCGTGCGTCCCAG
CGCACATGTTCGGCGAGGCGGGGCCTGCGAGCGCGGCCACCGAGAATCGGACGGGGGTAGTCTCAAGCTG
GCCGGCCTGCTCTGGTGCCTGGCCTCGCGCCGCCGTGTATCGCCCCGCCCTGGGCGGCAAGGCTGGCCCG
GTCGGCACCAGTTGCGTGAGCGGAAAGATGGCCGCTTCCCGGCCCTGCTGCAGGGAGCTCAAAATGGAGG
ACGCGGCGCTCGGGAGAGCGGGCGGGTGAGTCACCCACACAAAGGAAAAGGGCCTTTCCGTCCTCAGCCG
TCGCTTCATGTGACTCCACGGAGTACCGGGCGCCGTCCAGGCACCTCGATTAGTTCTCGAGCTTTTGGAG
TACGTCGTCTTTAGGTTGGGGGGAGGGGTTTTATGCGATGGAGTTTCCCCACACTGAGTGGGTGGAGACT
GAAGTTAGGCCAGCTTGGCACTTGATGTAATTCTCCTTGGAATTTGCCCTTTTTGAGTTTGGATCTTGGT
TCATTCTCAAGCCTCAGACAGTGGTTCAAAGTTTTTTTCTTCCATTTCAGGTGTCGTGAGGCTAGCACCG
CCACCATGGCCCAGCAGGGCCAGCAGGGGCAGATGGCAAGTGGAGACAGCAATCTCAACTTCAGGATGGT
CGCAGAGATCCAGAACGTAGAGGGTCAGAACCTGCAGGAGCAGGTTTGCCCTGAGCCCATTTTCAGGTTC
TTCAGAGAAAACAAGGTGGAGATTGCAAGTGCAATAACAAGGCCATTTCCTTTCCTTATGGGCCTCCGAG
ACCGCTCCTTCATCTCCGAGCAGATGTATGAACATTTTCAAGAAGCTTTTAGAAACCTGGTCCCAGTGAC
AAGAGTGATGTATTGTGTACTCAGTGAACTGGAGAAGACATTTGGCTGGTCACATCTGGAAGCATTGTTC
AGCAGGATTAACCTGATGGCCTATCCTGATTTAAACGAGATTTACAGAAGCTTCCAGAATGTATGCTATG
AACACTCACCTCTCCAAATGAATAATGTAAACGATTTAGAAGATAGACCCAGATTACTACCATATGGTAA
ACAAGAGAACAGCAATGCCTGTCATGAAATGGATGATATAGCAGTGCCTCAGGAAGCCTTGAGCTCCTCG
CCAAGGTGTGAGCCAGGTTTCTCTTCAGAGTCTTGTGAGCAGTTAGCTCTCCCAAAGGCTGGTGGAGGAG
ATGCTGAAGATGCACCCAGCCTACTACCAGGTGGGGGAGTTCTAGAAAGCAACGGGATGATAGATGCGGC
AAGGACATACAGCACAGCACCAGGGGAGAAACAGGGAGAGGAGGAAGGCAGGAACAGTCCCAGAAAAAGA
AACCAAGACAAGGAGAAGTACCAAGAGAGTCCAGAGGGAAGAGACAAAGAGACCTTTGATCTAAAAACTC
CCCAAGTCACTAATGAAGGAGAACCAGAGAAGGGGCTCTGTCTACTACCAGGTGAAGGAGAAGAGGGCAG
TGATGACTGTTCAGAAATGTGTGATGGAGAAGAGCCCCAGGAAGCCTCTAGCTCCCTAGCAAGATGTGGG
TCAGAGGGCAGTGATGACTGTTCGGAAATGTGTGATGGAGAAGAGCGCCAGGAAGCCTCTAGCTCCCTAG
CAAGACGTGGGTCAGTGTCTAGTGAACTAGAAAATCACCCAATGAATGAAGAAGGAGAATCAGAAGAGCT
TGCTTCTAGCCTGCTATATGATAATGTACCAGGAGCGGAGCAATCAGCATATGAAAATGAGAAGTGTTCC
TGTGTCATGTGTTTCTCAGAAGAGGTGCCAGGAAGCCCAGAAGCAAGGACGGAAAGTGATCAAGCGTGTG
GCACAATGGATACTGTGGATATTGCAAACAACTCCACTTTGGGAAAACCCAAGAGGAAAAGAAGAAAAAA
GAGGGGGCATGGCTGGAGCAGAATGAGAATGAGAAGGCAGGAAAACAGCCAACAAAATGATAATAGCAAA
GCCGACGGCCAGGTGGTCTCCAGTGAAAAGAAGGCGAACGTGAATCTGAAAGACCTTTCCAAGATTAGGG
GGAGAAAGAGAGGCAAACCTGGAACCCGCTTCACTCAGAGTGACAGAGCTGCACAGAAAAGAGTCCGATC
AAGAGCTTCAAGAAAGCACAAAGATGAAACTGTGGATTTTAAGGCTCCTTTGCTTCCAGTGACCTGTGGT
GGGGTGAAGGGAATTTTACATAAGAAGAAATTGCAGCAAGGAATCTTGGTGAAGTGTATACAGACTGAGG
ATGGAAAATGGTTCACCCCCACGGAATTTGAAATCAAAGGAGGCCATGCAAGATCAAAGAACTGGAGGCT
GAGTGTGCGCTGTGGCGGGTGGCCCCTACGATGGCTGATGGAGAATGGATTTCTGCCTGATCCTCCAAGA
ATACGTTACAGGAAAAAAAAGAGAATACTGAAGTCTCAAAACAATAGCTCAGTTGACCCTTGTATGAGAA
ACCTGGATGAGTGTGAGGTGTGCCGGGACGGAGGGGAGCTGTTCTGTTGCGACACTTGTTCAAGAGTCTT
CCATGAGGACTGTCACATCCCGCCTGTGGAAGCTGAGAGGACCCCGTGGAATTGCATCTTCTGCAGGATG
AAGGAGTCTCCGGGAAGCCAACAGTGTTGTCAGGAATCTGAGGTCCTGGAGAGGCAGATGTGTCCTGAGG
AACAGTTGAAATGTGAGTTCCTCCTCTTGAAAGTCTATTGCTGTTCTGAGAGCTCCTTTTTTGCCAAGAT
TCCATACTATTATTATATTAGAGAGGCGTGTCAAGGCCTGAAGGAGCCCATGTGGTTGGATAAAATCAAG
AAAAGGCTGAATGAGCACGGTTACCCCCAAGTGGAGGGGTTTGTACAAGACATGCGCCTCATCTTCCAGA
ACCACAGGGCCTCTTACAAGTACAAGGATTTTGGCCAAATGGGATTTAGACTGGAGGCTGAGTTTGAGAA
GAATTTCAAGGAAGTGTTTGCTATTCAGGAAACAAATGGGAACAATTAGTAATGAACTAGTCCGTAACTT
GAAAGTATTTCGATTTCTTGGCTTTATATATCTTGTGGAAAGGACGATTACAGTCTGCTACCGGTTTAAA
TACGCGTTAAGTCGACAATCAACCTCTGGATTACAAAATTTGTGAAAGATTGACTGGTATTCTTAACTAT
GTTGCTCCTTTTACGCTATGTGGATACGCTGCTTTAATGCCTTTGTATCATGCTATTGCTTCCCGTATGG
CTTTCATTTTCTCCTCCTTGTATAAATCCTGGTTGCTGTCTCTTTATGAGGAGTTGTGGCCCGTTGTCAG
GCAACGTGGCGTGGTGTGCACTGTGTTTGCTGACGCAACCCCCACTGGTTGGGGCATTGCCACCACCTGT
CAGCTCCTTTCCGGGACTTTCGCTTTCCCCCTCCCTATTGCCACGGCGGAACTCATCGCCGCCTGCCTTG
CCCGCTGCTGGACAGGGGCTCGGCTGTTGGGCACTGACAATTCCGTGGTGTTGTCGGGGAAATCATCGTC
CTTTCCTTGGCTGCTCGCCTGTGTTGCCACCTGGATTCTGCGCGGGACGTCCTTCTGCTACGTCCCTTCG
GCCCTCAATCCAGCGGACCTTCCTTCCCGCGGCCTGCTGCCGGCTCTGCGGCCTCTTCCGCGTCTTCGCC
TTCGCCCTCAGACGAGTCGGATCTCCCTTTGGGCCGCCTCCCCGCGTCGACTTTAAGACCAATGACTTAC
AAGGCAGCTGTAGATCTTAGCCACTTTTTAAAAGAAAAGGGGGGACTGGAAGGGCTAATTCACTCCCAAC
GAAGACAAGATCTGCTTTTTGCTTGTACTGGGTCTCTCTGGTTAGACCAGATCTGAGCCTGGGAGCTCTC
TGGCTAACTAGGGAACCCACTGCTTAAGCCTCAATAAAGCTTGCCTTGAGTGCTTCAAGTAGTGTGTGCC
CGTCTGTTGTGTGACTCTGGTAACTAGAGATCCCTCAGACCCTTTTAGTCAGTGTGGAAAATCTCTAGCA
GTACGTATAGTAGTTCATGTCATCTTATTATTCAGTATTTATAACTTGCAAAGAAATGAATATCAGAGAG
TGAGAGGAACTTGTTTATTGCAGCTTATAATGGTTACAAATAAAGCAATAGCATCACAAATTTCACAAAT
AAAGCATTTTTTTCACTGCATTCTAGTTGTGGTTTGTCCAAACTCATCAATGTATCTTATCATGTCTGGC
TCTAGCTATCCCGCCCCTAACTCCGCCCATCCCGCCCCTAACTCCGCCCAGTTCCGCCCATTCTCCGCCC
CATGGCTGACTAATTTTTTTTATTTATGCAGAGGCCGAGGCCGCCTCGGCCTCTGAGCTATTCCAGAAGT
AGTGAGGAGGCTTTTTTGGAGGCCTAGGGACGTACCCAATTCGCCCTATAGTGAGTCGTATTACGCGCGC
TCACTGGCCGTCGTTTTACAACGTCGTGACTGGGAAAACCCTGGCGTTACCCAACTTAATCGCCTTGCAG
CACATCCCCCTTTCGCCAGCTGGCGTAATAGCGAAGAGGCCCGCACCGATCGCCCTTCCCAACAGTTGCG
CAGCCTGAATGGCGAATGGG
[124 nt withheld, positions 5201-5324]
C
[91 nt withheld, positions 5326-5416]
A
[49 nt withheld, positions 5418-5466]
CCTTTGACGTTGGAGTCCACGTTCTTT
[37 nt withheld, positions 5494-5530]
ACCCTATCTCGGTCTATTCTTTTGATTTATAAGGGATTTTGCCGATTTCGGCCTATTGGTTAAAAAATGA
GCTGATTTAACAAAAATTTAACGCGAATTTTAACAAAATATTAACGCTTACAATTTAGGTGGCACTTTTC
GGGGAAATGTGCGCGGAACCCCTATTTGTTTATTTTTCTAAATACATTCAAATATGTATCCGCTCATGAG
ACAATAACCCTGATAAATGCTTCAATAATATTGAAAAAGGAAGAGTATGAGTATTCAACATTTCCGTGTC
GCCCTTATTCCCTTTTTTGCGGCATTTTGCCTTCCTGTTTTTGCTCACCCAGAAACGCTGGTGAAAGTAA
AAGATGCTGAAGATCAGTTGGGTGCACGAGTGGGTTACATCGAACTGGATCTCAACAGCGGTAAGATCCT
TGAGAGTTTTCGCCCCGAAGAACGTTTTCCAATGATGAGCACTTTTAAAGTTCTGCTATGTGGCGCGGTA
TTATCCCGTATTGACGCCGGGCAAGAGCAACTCGGTCGCCGCATACACTATTCTCAGAATGACTTGGTTG
AGTACTCACCAGTCACAGAAAAGCATCTTACGGATGGCATGACAGTAAGAGAATTATGCAGTGCTGCCAT
AACCATGAGTGATAACACTGCGGCCAACTTACTTCTGACAACGATCGGAGGACCGAAGGAGCTAACCGCT
TTTTTGCACAACATGGGGGATCATGTAACTCGCCTTGATCGTTGGGAACCGGAGCTGAATGAAGCCATAC
CAAACGACGAGCGTGACACCACGATGCCTGTAGCAATGGCAACAACGTTGCGCAAACTATTAACTGGCGA
ACTACTTACTCTAGCTTCCCGGCAACAATTAATAGACTGGATGGAGGCGGATAAAGTTGCAGGACCACTT
CTGCGCTCGGCCCTTCCGGCTGGCTGGTTTATTGCTGATAAATCTGGAGCCGGTGAGCGTGGGTCTCGCG
GTATCATTGCAGCACTGGGGCCAGATGGTAAGCCCTCCCGTATCGTAGTTATCTACACGACGGGGAGTCA
GGCAACTATGGATGAACGAAATAGACAGATCGCTGAGATAGGTGCCTCACTGATTAAGCATTGGTAACTG
TCAGACCAAGTTTACTCATATATACTTTAGATTGATTTAAAACTTCATTTTTAATTTAAAAGGATCTAGG
TGAAGATCCTTTTTGATAATCTCATGACCAAAATCCCTTAACGTGAGTTTTCGTTCCACTGAGCGTCAGA
CCCCGTAGAAAAGATCAAAGGATCTTCTTGAGATCCTTTTTTTCTGCGCGTAATCTGCTGCTTGCAAACA
AAAAAACCACCGCTACCAGCGGTGGTTTGTTTGCCGGATCAAGAGCTACCAACTCTTTTTCCGAAGGTAA
CTGGCTTCAGCAGAGCGCAGATACCAAATACTGTTCTTCTAGTGTAGCCGTAGTTAGGCCACCACTTCAA
GAACTCTGTAGCACCGCCTACATACCTCGCTCTGCTAATCCTGTTACCAGTGGCTGCTGCCAGTGGCGAT
AAGTCGTGTCTTACCGGGTTGGACTCAAGACGATAGTTACCGGATAAGGCGCAGCGGTCGGGCTGAACGG
GGGGTTCGTGCACACAGCCCAGCTTGGAGCGAACGACCTACACCGAACTGAGATACCTACAGCGTGAGCT
ATGAGAAAGCGCCACGCTTCCCGAAGGGAGAAAGGCGGACAGGTATCCGGTAAGCGGCAGGGTCGGAACA
GGAGAGCGCACGAGGGAGCTTCCAGGGGGAAACGCCTGGTATCTTTATAGTCCTGTCGGGTTTCGCCACC
TCTGACTTGAGCGTCGATTTTTGTGATGCTCGTCAGGGGGGCGGAGCCTATGGAAAAACGCCAGCAACGC
GGCCTTTTTACGGTTCCTGGCCTTTTGCTGGCCTTTTGCTCACATGTTCTTTCCTGCGTTATCCCCTGAT
TCTGTGGATAACCGTATTACCGCCTTTGAGTGAGCTGATACCGCTCGCCGCAGCCGAACGACCGAGCGCA
GCGAGTCAGTGAGCGAGGAAGCGGAAGAGCGCCCAATACGCAAACCGCCTCTCCCCGCGCGTTGGCCGAT
TCATTAATGCAGCTGGCACGACAGGTTTCCCGACTGGAAAGCGGGCAGTGAGCGCAACGCAATTAATGTG
AGTTAGCTCACTCATTAGGCACCCCAGGCTTTACACTTTATGCTTCCGGCTCGTATGTTGTGTGGAATTG
TGAGCGGATAACAATTTCACACAGGAAACAGCTATGACCATGATTACGCCAAGCGCGCAATTAACCCTCA
CTAAAGGGAACAAAAGCTGGAGCTGCAAGCTTAATGTAGTCTTATGCAATACTCTTGTAGTCTTGCAACA
TGGTAACGATGAGTTAGCAACATGCCTTACAAGGAGAGAAAAAGCACCGTGCATGCCGATTGGTGGAAGT
AAGGTGGTACGATCGTGCCTTATTAGGAAGGCAACAGACGGGTCTGACATGGATTGGACGAACCACTGAA
TTGCCGCATTGCAGAGATATTGTATTTAAGTGCCTAGCTCGATACATAAACGGGTCTCTCTGGTTAGACC
AGATCTGAGCCTGGGAGCTCTCTGGCTAACTAGGGAACCCACTGCTTAAGCCTCAATAAAGCTTGCCTTG
AGTGCTTCAAGTAGTGTGTGCCCGTCTGTTGTGTGACTCTGGTAACTAGAGATCCCTCAGACCCTTTTAG
TCAGTGTGGAAAATCTCTAGCAGTGGCGCCCGAACAGGGACTTGAAAGCGAAAGGGAAACCAGAGGAGCT
CTCTCGACGCAGGACTCGGCTTGCTGAAGCGCGCACGGCAAGAGGCGAGGGGCGGCGACTGGTGAGTACG
CCAAAAATTTTGACTAGCGGAGGCTAGAAGGAGAGAGATGGGTGCGAGAGCGTCAGTATTAAGCGGGGGA
GAATTAGATCGCGATGGGAAAAAATTCGGTTAAGGCCAGGGGGAAAGAAAAAATATAAATTAAAACATAT
AGTATGGGCAAGCAGGGAGCTAGAACGATTCGCAGTTAATCCTGGCCTGTTAGAAACATCAGAAGGCTGT
AGACAAATACTGGGACAGCTACAACCATCCCTTCAGACAGGATCAGAAGAACTTAGATCATTATATAATA
CAGTAGCAACCCTCTATTGTGTGCATCAAAGGATAGAGATAAAAGACACCAAGGAAGCTTTAGACAAGAT
AGAGGAAGAGCAAAACAAAAGTAAGACCACCGCACAGCAAGCGGCCGCTGATCTTCAGACCTGGAGGAGG
AGATATGAGGGACAATTGGAGAAGTGAATTATATAAATATAAAGTAGTAAAAATTGAACCATTAGGAGTA
GCACCCACCAAGGCAAAGAGAAGAGTGGTGCAGAGAGAAAAAAGAGCAGTGGGAATAGGAGCTTTGTTCC
TTGGGTTCTTGGGAGCAGCAGGAAGCACTATGGGCGCAGCGTCAATGACGCTGACGGTACAGGCCAGACA
ATTATTGTCTGGTATAGTGCAGCAGCAGAACAATTTGCTGAGGGCTATTGAGGCGCAACAGCATCTGTTG
CAACTCACAGTCTGGGGCATCAAGCAGCTCCAGGCAAGAATCCTGGCTGTGGAAAGATACCTAAAGGATC
AACAGCTCCTGGGGATTTGGGGTTGCTCTGGAAAACTCATTTGCACCACTGCTGTGCCTTGGAATGCTAG
TTGGAGTAATAAATCTCTGGAACAGATTTGGAATCACACGACCTGGATGGAGTGGGACAGAGAAATTAAC
AATTACACAAGCTTAATACACTCCTTAATTGAAGAATCGCAAAACCAGCAAGAAAAGAATGAACAAGAAT
TATTGGAATTAGATAAATGGGCAAGTTTGTGGAATTGGTTTAACATAACAAATTGGCTGTGGTATATAAA
ATTATTCATAATGATAGTAGGAGGCTTGGTAGGTTTAAGAATAGTTTTTGCTGTACTTTCTATAGTGAAT
AGAGTTAGGCAGGGATATTCACCATTATCGTTTCAGACCCACCTCCCAACCCCGAGGGGACCCATGCATT
GCATCTCAATTAGTCAGCAACCAGGTGTGGAAAGTCCCCAGGCTCCCCAGCAGGCAGAAGTATGCAAAGC
ATGCGTCTCAATTAGTCAGCAACCATAGTCCCGCCCCTAACTCCGCCCATCCCGCCCCTAACTCCGCCCA
GTTCCGCCCATTCTCCGCCCCATGGCTGACTAATTTTTTTTATTTATGCAGAGGCCGAGGCCGCCTCGGC
CTCTGAGCTATTCCAGAAGTAGTGAGGAGGCTTTTTTGGAGGCCTAGGCTTTTGCAAAAAGCTTTCTAGA
GGTACCACCGGAGCTTACCATGACCGAGTACAAGCCCACGGTGCGCCTCGCCACCCGCGACGACGTCCCC
AGGGCCGTACGCACCCTCGCCGCCGCGTTCGCCGACTACCCCGCCACGCGCCACACCGTCGATCCGGACC
GCCACATCGAGCGGGTCACCGAGCTGCAAGAACTCTTCCTCACGCGCGTCGGGCTCGACATCGGCAAGGT
GTGGGTCGCGGACGACGGCGCCGCCGTGGCGGTCTGGACCACGCCGGAGAGCGTCGAAGCGGGGGCGGTG
TTCGCCGAGATCGGCCCGCGCATGGCCGAGTTGAGCGGTTCCCGGCTGGCCGCGCAGCAACAGATGGAAG
GCCTCCTGGCGCCGCACCGGCCCAAGGAGCCCGCGTGGTTCCTGGCCACCGTCGGCGTCTCGCCCGACCA
CCAGGGCAAGGGTCTGGGCAGCGCCGTCGTGCTCCCCGGAGTGGAGGCGGCCGAGCGCGCCGGGGTGCCC
GCCTTCCTGGAGACCTCCGCGCCCCGCAACCTCCCCTTCTACGAGCGGCTCGGCTTCACCGTCACCGCCG
ACGTCGAGGTGCCCGAAGGACCGCGCACCTGGTGCATGACCCGCAAGCCCGGTGCCAGTTAACGAATTCT
AGATCTTGAGACAAATGGCAGTATTCATCCACAATTTTAAAAGAAAAGGGGGGATTGGGGGGTACAGTGC
AGGGGAAAGAATAGTAGACATAATAGCAACAGACATACAAACTAAAGAATTACAAAAACAAATTACAAAA
ATTCAAAATTTTCGGGTTTATTACAGGGACAGCAGAGATCCACTTTGGCGCCGGCTCGAGGCCTGCAGGT
GCAAAGATGGATAAAGTTTTAAACAGAGAGGAATCTTTGCAGCTAATGGACCTTCTAGGTCTTGAAAGGA
GTGGGAATT
