>Addgene plasmid #142637 | TFORF0473 | depositor partial sequence | sequence record 280049 | Insert
ACCGCCACCATGGCCCAGCAGGGCCAGCAGGGGCAGATGGCAAGTGGAGACAGCAATCTCAACTTCAGGA
TGGTCGCAGAGATCCAGAACGTAGAGGGTCAGAACCTGCAGGAGCAGGTTTGCCCTGAGCCCATTTTCAG
GTTCTTCAGAGAAAACAAGGTGGAGATTGCAAGTGCAATAACAAGGCCATTTCCTTTCCTTATGGGCCTC
CGAGACCGCTCCTTCATCTCCGAGCAGATGTATGAACATTTTCAAGAAGCTTTTAGAAACCTGGTCCCAG
TGACAAGAGTGATGTATTGTGTACTCAGTGAACTGGAGAAGACATTTGGCTGGTCACATCTGGAAGCATT
GTTCAGCAGGATTAACCTGATGGCCTATCCTGATTTAAACGAGATTTACAGAAGCTTCCAGAATGTATGC
TATGAACACTCACCTCTCCAAATGAATAATGTAAACGATTTAGAAGATAGACCCAGATTACTACCATATG
GTAAACAAGAGAACAGCAATGCCTGTCATGAAATGGATGATATAGCAGTGCCTCAGGAAGCCTTGAGCTC
CTCGCCAAGGTGTGAGCCAGGTTTCTCTTCAGAGTCTTGTGAGCAGTTAGCTCTCCCAAAGGCTGGTGGA
GGAGATGCTGAAGATGCACCCAGCCTACTACCAGGTGGGGGAGTTCTAGAAAGCAACGGGATGATAGATG
CGGCAAGGACATACAGCACAGCACCAGGGGAGAAACAGGGAGAGGAGGAAGGCAGGAACAGTCCCAGAAA
AAGAAACCAAGACAAGGAGAAGTACCAAGAGAGTCCAGAGGGAAGAGACAAAGAGACCTTTGATCTAAAA
ACTCCCCAAGTCACTAATGAAGGAGAACCAGAGAAGGGGCTCTGTCTACTACCAGGTGAAGGAGAAGAGG
GCAGTGATGACTGTTCAGAAATGTGTGATGGAGAAGAGCCCCAGGAAGCCTCTAGCTCCCTAGCAAGATG
TGGGTCAGAGGGCAGTGATGACTGTTCGGAAATGTGTGATGGAGAAGAGCGCCAGGAAGCCTCTAGCTCC
CTAGCAAGACGTGGGTCAGTGTCTAGTGAACTAGAAAATCACCCAATGAATGAAGAAGGAGAATCAGAAG
AGCTTGCTTCTAGCCTGCTATATGATAATGTACCAGGAGCGGAGCAATCAGCATATGAAAATGAGAAGTG
TTCCTGTGTCATGTGTTTCTCAGAAGAGGTGCCAGGAAGCCCAGAAGCAAGGACGGAAAGTGATCAAGCG
TGTGGCACAATGGATACTGTGGATATTGCAAACAACTCCACTTTGGGAAAACCCAAGAGGAAAAGAAGAA
AAAAGAGGGGGCATGGCTGGAGCAGAATGAGAATGAGAAGGCAGGAAAACAGCCAACAAAATGATAATAG
CAAAGCCGACGGCCAGGTGGTCTCCAGTGAAAAGAAGGCGAACGTGAATCTGAAAGACCTTTCCAAGATT
AGGGGGAGAAAGAGAGGCAAACCTGGAACCCGCTTCACTCAGAGTGACAGAGCTGCACAGAAAAGAGTCC
GATCAAGAGCTTCAAGAAAGCACAAAGATGAAACTGTGGATTTTAAGGCTCCTTTGCTTCCAGTGACCTG
TGGTGGGGTGAAGGGAATTTTACATAAGAAGAAATTGCAGCAAGGAATCTTGGTGAAGTGTATACAGACT
GAGGATGGAAAATGGTTCACCCCCACGGAATTTGAAATCAAAGGAGGCCATGCAAGATCAAAGAACTGGA
GGCTGAGTGTGCGCTGTGGCGGGTGGCCCCTACGATGGCTGATGGAGAATGGATTTCTGCCTGATCCTCC
AAGAATACGTTACAGGAAAAAAAAGAGAATACTGAAGTCTCAAAACAATAGCTCAGTTGACCCTTGTATG
AGAAACCTGGATGAGTGTGAGGTGTGCCGGGACGGAGGGGAGCTGTTCTGTTGCGACACTTGTTCAAGAG
TCTTCCATGAGGACTGTCACATCCCGCCTGTGGAAGCTGAGAGGACCCCGTGGAATTGCATCTTCTGCAG
GATGAAGGAGTCTCCGGGAAGCCAACAGTGTTGTCAGGAATCTGAGGTCCTGGAGAGGCAGATGTGTCCT
GAGGAACAGTTGAAATGTGAGTTCCTCCTCTTGAAAGTCTATTGCTGTTCTGAGAGCTCCTTTTTTGCCA
AGATTCCATACTATTATTATATTAGAGAGGCGTGTCAAGGCCTGAAGGAGCCCATGTGGTTGGATAAAAT
CAAGAAAAGGCTGAATGAGCACGGTTACCCCCAAGTGGAGGGGTTTGTACAAGACATGCGCCTCATCTTC
CAGAACCACAGGGCCTCTTACAAGTACAAGGATTTTGGCCAAATGGGATTTAGACTGGAGGCTGAGTTTG
AGAAGAATTTCAAGGAAGTGTTTGCTATTCAGGAAACAAATGGGAACAATTAGTAATGAACTAGTCCGTA
ACTTGAAAGTATTTCGATTTCTTGGCTTTATATATCTTGTGGAAAGGACGATTACAGTCTGCTACCGGTT
TAAAT
