>Addgene plasmid #142637 | TFORF0473 | depositor partial sequence | sequence record 280050 | Barcode
TTACAGTCTGCTACCGGTTTAAAT
